LOCUS       Exported 6400 bp ds-DNA circular SYN 13-MAY-2021
DEFINITION  expression of 245X spastin M1 and M87 in mammalian cells.
ACCESSION   .
VERSION     .
KEYWORDS    pCMV-Tag/SP S245X with 5'UTR
SOURCE      synthetic DNA construct
  ORGANISM  synthetic DNA construct
REFERENCE   1 (bases 1 to 6400)
  AUTHORS   Solowska JM, Rao AN, Baas PW
  TITLE     Studies on truncating mutations of SPAST associated with Hereditary
            Spastic Paraplegia indicate greater accumulation and toxicity of the
            M1 isoform of spastin.
  JOURNAL   Mol Biol Cell. 2017 May 11. pii: mbc.E17-01-0047. doi:
            10.1091/mbc.E17-01-0047.
  PUBMED    28495799
REFERENCE   2 (bases 1 to 6400)
  AUTHORS   .
  TITLE     Direct Submission
  JOURNAL   Exported May 13, 2021 from SnapGene Server 1.1.58
            http://www.snapgene.com
FEATURES             Location/Qualifiers
     source          1..6400
                     /organism="synthetic DNA construct"
                     /mol_type="other DNA"
     enhancer        1..304
                     /label=CMV enhancer
                     /note="human cytomegalovirus immediate early enhancer"
     promoter        305..508
                     /label=CMV promoter
                     /note="human cytomegalovirus (CMV) immediate early
                     promoter"
     primer_bind     459..479
                     /label=CMV-F
                     /note="Human CMV immediate early promoter, forward primer"
     promoter        554..572
                     /label=T3 promoter
                     /note="promoter for bacteriophage T3 RNA polymerase"
     primer_bind     complement(2763..2779)
                     /label=KS primer
                     /note="common sequencing primer, one of multiple similar
                     variants"
     primer_bind     complement(2764..2780)
                     /label=pBluescriptKS
                     /note="For pBluescript vector"
     primer_bind     complement(2835..2854)
                     /label=T7
                     /note="T7 promoter, forward primer"
     promoter        complement(2836..2854)
                     /label=T7 promoter
                     /note="promoter for bacteriophage T7 RNA polymerase"
     polyA_signal    3128..3249
                     /label=SV40 poly(A) signal
                     /note="SV40 polyadenylation signal"
     primer_bind     complement(3165..3184)
                     /label=SV40pA-R
                     /note="SV40 polyA, reverse primer"
     primer_bind     3219..3238
                     /label=EBV-rev
                     /note="SV40 polyA terminator, reverse primer"
     rep_origin      complement(3256..3711)
                     /direction=LEFT
                     /label=f1 ori
                     /note="f1 bacteriophage origin of replication; arrow
                     indicates direction of (+) strand synthesis"
     primer_bind     complement(3393..3414)
                     /label=F1ori-F
                     /note="F1 origin, forward primer"
     primer_bind     3605..3624
                     /label=F1ori-R
                     /note="F1 origin, reverse primer"
     promoter        3738..3842
                     /gene="bla"
                     /label=AmpR promoter
     promoter        3844..4201
                     /label=SV40 promoter
                     /note="SV40 enhancer and early promoter"
     primer_bind     complement(3867..3887)
                     /label=pBABE 3'
                     /note="SV40 enhancer, reverse primer for pBABE vectors"
     rep_origin      4052..4187
                     /label=SV40 ori
                     /note="SV40 origin of replication"
     primer_bind     4114..4133
                     /label=SV40pro-F
                     /note="SV40 promoter/origin, forward primer"
     CDS             4236..5030
                     /codon_start=1
                     /gene="aph(3')-II (or nptII)"
                     /product="aminoglycoside phosphotransferase from Tn5"
                     /label=NeoR/KanR
                     /note="confers resistance to neomycin, kanamycin, and G418
                     (Geneticin(R))"
                     /translation="MIEQDGLHAGSPAAWVERLFGYDWAQQTIGCSDAAVFRLSAQGRP
                     VLFVKTDLSGALNELQDEAARLSWLATTGVPCAAVLDVVTEAGRDWLLLGEVPGQDLLS
                     SHLAPAEKVSIMADAMRRLHTLDPATCPFDHQAKHRIERARTRMEAGLVDQDDLDEEHQ
                     GLAPAELFARLKASMPDGEDLVVTHGDACLPNIMVENGRFSGFIDCGRLGVADRYQDIA
                     LATRDIAEELGGEWADRFLVLYGIAAPDSQRIAFYRLLDEFF"
     primer_bind     complement(4290..4309)
                     /label=Neo-R
                     /note="Neomycin resistance gene, reverse primer"
     primer_bind     4900..4919
                     /label=Neo-F
                     /note="Neomycin resistance gene, forward primer"
     primer_bind     complement(5218..5237)
                     /label=TK-pA-R
                     /note="Thymidine kinase polyA, reverse primer"
     polyA_signal    5262..5309
                     /label=HSV TK poly(A) signal
                     /note="herpes simplex virus thymidine kinase
                     polyadenylation signal (Cole and Stacy, 1985)"
     rep_origin      5638..6226
                     /direction=RIGHT
                     /label=ori
                     /note="high-copy-number ColE1/pMB1/pBR322/pUC origin of
                     replication"
     primer_bind     6127..6146
                     /label=pBR322ori-F
                     /note="pBR322 origin, forward primer"
ORIGIN
        1 cgttacataa cttacggtaa atggcccgcc tggctgaccg cccaacgacc cccgcccatt
       61 gacgtcaata atgacgtatg ttcccatagt aacgccaata gggactttcc attgacgtca
      121 atgggtggag tatttacggt aaactgccca cttggcagta catcaagtgt atcatatgcc
      181 aagtacgccc cctattgacg tcaatgacgg taaatggccc gcctggcatt atgcccagta
      241 catgacctta tgggactttc ctacttggca gtacatctac gtattagtca tcgctattac
      301 catggtgatg cggttttggc agtacatcaa tgggcgtgga tagcggtttg actcacgggg
      361 atttccaagt ctccacccca ttgacgtcaa tgggagtttg ttttggcacc aaaatcaacg
      421 ggactttcca aaatgtcgta acaactccgc cccattgacg caaatgggcg gtaggcgtgt
      481 acggtgggag gtctatataa gcagagctgg tttagtgaac cgtcagatcc gctagcgatt
      541 acgccaagct cgaaattaac cctcactaaa gggaacaaaa gctggaggac ccacgcgtcc
      601 gggcccgagc caccgactgc aggaggagaa ggggttgtgc tcctggccga ggaaggagaa
      661 aggggcgggg ccggcgggca gcgtgcggca gtgcggagct cctgagaccg gcgggcacac
      721 gggggtctgt ggcccccgcc gtagcagtgg ctgccgccgt cgcttggttc ccgtcggtct
      781 gcgggaggcg ggttatggcg gcggcggcag tgagagctgt gaatgaattc tccgggtgga
      841 cgagggaaga agaaaggctc cggcggcgcc agcaacccgg tgcctcccag gcctccgccc
      901 ccttgcctgg cccccgcccc tcccgccgcc gggccggccc ctccgcccga gtcgccgcat
      961 aagcggaacc tgtactattt ctcctacccg ctgtttgtag gcttcgcgct gctgcgtttg
     1021 gtcgccttcc acctggggct cctcttcgtg tggctctgcc agcgcttctc ccgcgccctc
     1081 atggcagcca agaggagctc cggggccgcg ccagcacctg cctcggcctc ggccccggcg
     1141 ccggtgccgg gcggcgaggc cgagcgcgtc cgagtcttcc acaaacaggc cttcgagtac
     1201 atctccattg ccctgcgcat cgatgaggat gagaaagcag gacagaagga gcaagctgtg
     1261 gaatggtata agaaaggtat tgaagaactg gaaaaaggaa tagctgttat agttacagga
     1321 caaggtgaac agtgtgaaag agctagacgc cttcaagcta aaatgatgac taatttggtt
     1381 atggccaagg accgcttaca acttctagag aagatgcaac cagttttgcc attttccaag
     1441 tcacaaacgg acgtctataa tgacagtact aacttggcat gccgcaatgg acatctccag
     1501 tcagaaagtg gagctgttcc aaaaagaaaa gaccccttaa cacacactag taattgactg
     1561 cctcgttcaa aaacagttat gaaaactgga tctgcaggcc tttcaggcca ccatagagca
     1621 cctagttaca gtggtttatc catggtttct ggagtgaaac agggatctgg tcctgctcct
     1681 accactcata agggtactcc gaaaacaaat aggacaaata aaccttctac ccctacaact
     1741 gctactcgta agaaaaaaga cttgaagaat tttaggaatg tggacagcaa ccttgctaac
     1801 cttataatga atgaaattgt ggacaatgga acagctgtta aatttgatga tatagctggt
     1861 caagacttgg caaaacaagc attgcaagaa attgttattc ttccttctct gaggcctgag
     1921 ttgttcacag ggcttagagc tcctgccaga gggctgttac tctttggtcc acctgggaat
     1981 gggaagacaa tgctggctaa agcagtagct gcagaatcga atgcaacctt ctttaatata
     2041 agtgctgcaa gtttaacttc aaaatacgtg ggagaaggag agaaattggt gagggctctt
     2101 tttgctgtgg ctcgagaact tcaaccttct ataattttta tagatgaagt tgatagcctt
     2161 ttgtgtgaaa gaagagaagg ggagcacgat gctagtagac gcctaaaaac tgaatttcta
     2221 atagaatttg atggtgtaca gtctgctgga gatgacagag tacttgtaat gggtgcaact
     2281 aataggccac aagagcttga tgaggctgtt ctcaggcgtt tcatcaaacg ggtatatgtg
     2341 tctttaccaa atgaggagac aagactactt ttgcttaaaa atctgttatg taaacaagga
     2401 agtccattga cccaaaaaga actagcacaa cttgctagaa tgactgatgg atactcagga
     2461 agtgacctaa cagctttggc aaaagatgca gcactgggtc ctatccgaga actaaaacca
     2521 gaacaggtga agaatatgtc tgccagtgag atgagaaata ttcgattatc tgacttcact
     2581 gaatccttga aaaaaataaa acgcagcgtc agccctcaaa ctttagaagc gtacatacgt
     2641 tggaacaagg actttggaga taccactgtt taaggaaata cctttgtaaa cctgcagaac
     2701 attttactta aaagaggaaa cacaagatcc cccgggctgc aggaattcga tatcaagctt
     2761 atcgataccg tcgacctcga gggggggccc ggtaccttaa ttaattaagg taccaggtaa
     2821 gtgtacccaa ttcgccctat agtgagtcgt attacaattc actcgatcgc ccttcccaac
     2881 agttgcgcag cctgaatggc gaatggagat ccaattttta agtgtataat gtgttaaact
     2941 actgattcta attgtttgtg tattttagat tcacagtccc aaggctcatt tcaggcccct
     3001 cagtcctcac agtctgttca tgatcataat cagccatacc acatttgtag aggttttact
     3061 tgctttaaaa aacctcccac acctccccct gaacctgaaa cataaaatga atgcaattgt
     3121 tgttgttaac ttgtttattg cagcttataa tggttacaaa taaagcaata gcatcacaaa
     3181 tttcacaaat aaagcatttt tttcactgca ttctagttgt ggtttgtcca aactcatcaa
     3241 tgtatcttaa cgcgtaaatt gtaagcgtta atattttgtt aaaattcgcg ttaaattttt
     3301 gttaaatcag ctcatttttt aaccaatagg ccgaaatcgg caaaatccct tataaatcaa
     3361 aagaatagac cgagataggg ttgagtgttg ttccagtttg gaacaagagt ccactattaa
     3421 agaacgtgga ctccaacgtc aaaggnnnnn nnnnnnnnnn nnnnnnnnnn nnnnnnnnnn
     3481 nnnnnnnnnn nnnntnnnnn nnnnnnnnnn nnnnnnnnnn nnnnnnnnnn nnnnnnnnnn
     3541 nnnnnnnnnn nnnnnnnnnn nnnnnnnnnn nnnnnnnnnn nnnnnngnnn nnnnnnnnnn
     3601 nnnnnnnnnn nnnnnnnnnn nnnnnnnnnn nnnnnnnnnn nnnnnnnnnn nnnnnnnnnn
     3661 nnnnnnnnnn nnnnnnnnnn nnnnnnnnnn nnnnnnnnnn nnnnnnnnnn ncaggtggca
     3721 cttttcgggg aaatgtgcgc ggaaccccta tttgtttatt tttctaaata cattcaaata
     3781 tgtatccgct catgagacaa taaccctgat aaatgcttca ataatattga aaaaggaaga
     3841 atcctgaggc ggaaagaacc agctgtggaa tgtgtgtcag ttagggtgtg gaaagtcccc
     3901 aggctcccca gcaggcagaa gtatgcaaag catgcatctc aattagtcag caaccaggtg
     3961 tggaaagtcc ccaggctccc cagcaggcag aagtatgcaa agcatgcatc tcaattagtc
     4021 agcaaccata gtcccgcccc taactccgcc catcccgccc ctaactccgc ccagttccgc
     4081 ccattctccg ccccatggct gactaatttt ttttatttat gcagaggccg aggccgcctc
     4141 ggcctctgag ctattccaga agtagtgagg aggctttttt ggaggcctag gcttttgcaa
     4201 agatcgatca agagacagga tgaggatcgt ttcgcatgat tgaacaagat ggattgcacg
     4261 caggttctcc ggccgcttgg gtggagaggc tattcggcta tgactgggca caacagacaa
     4321 tcggctgctc tgatgccgcc gtgttccggc tgtcagcgca ggggcgcccg gttctttttg
     4381 tcaagaccga cctgtccggt gccctgaatg aactgcaaga cgaggcagcg cggctatcgt
     4441 ggctggccac gacgggcgtt ccttgcgcag ctgtgctcga cgttgtcact gaagcgggaa
     4501 gggactggct gctattgggc gaagtgccgg ggcaggatct cctgtcatct caccttgctc
     4561 ctgccgagaa agtatccatc atggctgatg caatgcggcg gctgcatacg cttgatccgg
     4621 ctacctgccc attcgaccac caagcgaaac atcgcatcga gcgagcacgt actcggatgg
     4681 aagccggtct tgtcgatcag gatgatctgg acgaagaaca tcaggggctc gcgccagccg
     4741 aactgttcgc caggctcaag gcgagcatgc ccgacggcga ggatctcgtc gtgacccatg
     4801 gcgatgcctg cttgccgaat atcatggtgg aaaatggccg cttttctgga ttcatcgact
     4861 gtggccggct gggtgtggcg gaccgctatc aggacatagc gttggctacc cgtgatattg
     4921 ctgaagaact tggcggcgaa tgggctgacc gcttcctcgt gctttacggt atcgccgctc
     4981 ccgattcgca gcgcatcgcc ttctatcgcc ttcttgacga gttcttctga gcgggactct
     5041 ggggttcgaa atgaccgacc aagcgacgcc caacctgcca tcacgagatt tcgattccac
     5101 cgccgccttc tatgaaaggt tgggcttcgg aatcgttttc cgggacgccg gctggatgat
     5161 cctccagcgc ggggatctca tgctggagtt cttcgcccac cctaggggga ggctaactga
     5221 aacacggaag gagacaatac cggaaggaac ccgcgctatg acggcaataa aaagacagaa
     5281 taaaacgcac ggtgttgggt cgtttgttca taaacgcggg gttcggtccc agggctggca
     5341 ctctgtcgat accccaccga gaccccattg gggccaatac gcccgcgttt cttccttttc
     5401 cccaccccac cccccaagtt cgggtgaagg cccagggctc gcagccaacg tcggggcggc
     5461 aggccctgcc atagcctcag gttactcata tatactttag attgatttaa aacttcattt
     5521 ttaatttaaa aggatctagg tgaagatcct ttttgataat ctcatgacca aaatccctta
     5581 acgtgagttt tcgttccact gagcgtcaga ccccgtagaa aagatcaaag gatcttcttg
     5641 agatcctttt tttctgcgcg taatctgctg cttgcaaaca aaaaaaccac cgctaccagc
     5701 ggtggtttgt ttgccggatc aagagctacc aactcttttt ccgaaggtaa ctggcttcag
     5761 cagagcgcag ataccaaata ctgttcttct agtgtagccg tagttaggcc accacttcaa
     5821 gaactctgta gcaccgccta catacctcgc tctgctaatc ctgttaccag tggctgctgc
     5881 cagtggcgat aagtcgtgtc ttaccgggtt ggactcaaga cgatagttac cggataaggc
     5941 gcagcggtcg ggctgaacgg ggggttcgtg cacacagccc agcttggagc gaacgaccta
     6001 caccgaactg agatacctac agcgtgagct atgagaaagc gccacgcttc ccgaagggag
     6061 aaaggcggac aggtatccgg taagcggcag ggtcggaaca ggagagcgca cgagggagct
     6121 tccaggggga aacgcctggt atctttatag tcctgtcggg tttcgccacc tctgacttga
     6181 gcgtcgattt ttgtgatgct cgtcaggggg gcggagccta tggaaaaacg ccagcaacgc
     6241 ggccttttta cggttcctgg ccttttgctg gccttttgct cacatgttct ttcctgcgtt
     6301 atcccctgat tctgtggata accgtattac cgccatgcat tagttattaa tagtaatcaa
     6361 ttacggggtc attagttcat agcccatata tggagttccg
//
